Addgene plasmid #116770: pHAGE-PDGFRB
Purpose: Lentiviral expression of PDGFRB
Depositing lab: Gordon Mills & Kenneth Scott. Depositing organization: Baylor College of Medicine. Publication: Systematic Functional Annotation of Somatic Mutations in Cancer. Ng PK, Li J, Jeong KJ, Shao S, Chen H, Tsang YH, Sengupta S, Wang Z, Bhavana VH, Tran R, Soewito S, Minussi DC, Moreno D, Kong K, Dogruluk T, Lu H, Gao J, Tokheim C, Zhou DC, Johnson AM, Zeng J, Ip CKM, Ju Z, Wester M, Yu S, Li Y, Vellano CP, Schultz N, Karchin R, Ding L, Lu Y, Cheung LWT, Chen K, Shaw KR, Meric-Bernstam F, Scott KL, Yi S, Sahni N, Liang H, Mills GB. Cancer Cell. 2018 Mar 12;33(3):450-462.e10. doi: 10.1016/j.ccell.2018.01.021. PubMed 29533785.
Backbone
  Vector backbone: pHAGE
  Vector type: Lentiviral
Growth in bacteria
  Bacterial resistance: Ampicillin, 100 μg/mL
  Growth temperature: 37°C
  Growth strain: Stbl3
  Copy number: High Copy
Gene/Insert
  Gene/Insert name: PDGFRB
  Species: H. sapiens (human)
  Mutation: WT
  Entrez Gene: PDGFRB (a.k.a. CD140B, IBGC4, IMF1, JTK12, KOGS, PDGFR, PDGFR-1, PDGFR1, PENTT)
  Cloning method: Gateway Cloning
Terms and licenses: Academic/Nonprofit Terms; Industry Terms: Not Available to Industry
How to cite: pHAGE-PDGFRB was a gift from Gordon Mills & Kenneth Scott (Addgene plasmid # 116770 ; http://n2t.net/addgene:116770 ; RRID:Addgene_116770)
