[The description below was written by a language model from this plasmid's Addgene catalogue record and pLannotate feature annotations shown in this document.]
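Description:
pHAGE-PDGFRB is an HIV-1-derived lentiviral expression plasmid of about 11.8 kb, built on the pHAGE backbone to deliver wild-type human PDGFRB, the platelet-derived growth factor receptor beta tyrosine kinase, into mammalian cells. In bacteria it is maintained through a high-copy ColE1/pUC-type origin and selected with ampicillin via the β-lactamase gene. The remaining backbone annotations (lac promoter/operator pieces, lacI, SV40 origin and poly(A) fragments) are short remnants of earlier cloning vectors rather than functional modules.

The transfer cassette is bounded by a truncated 5' LTR and a self-inactivating ΔU3 3' LTR, which disables viral promoter activity after integration. Between them lie the Ψ packaging signal with an adjoining gag fragment, the Rev response element for Rev-dependent nuclear export of the genomic RNA, and the cPPT/CTS, which aids nuclear import of the reverse-transcribed genome. Expression is driven by the constitutive human EF-1α promoter. The PDGFRB open reading frame was introduced by Gateway recombination and is therefore flanked by attB1 and attB2 sites. A V5 epitope sequence sits just downstream of attB2, but the record does not state whether the insert reads through into this tag or ends in its own stop codon. An EMCV IRES then directs translation of EGFP from the same transcript, so transduced cells can be identified or sorted by fluorescence, and a WPRE enhances transcript stability and expression.

The plasmid belongs to a collection made for systematic functional annotation of somatic cancer mutations, where this wild-type clone would plausibly serve as a reference for mutant alleles. Packaging functions are not encoded and must be supplied in trans.
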