Features (pLannotate 1.2.2; 27 found; start..end, strand, type, name):
    377..634     +  LTR            5' LTR (truncated): truncated 5' long terminal repeat (LTR) from HIV-1
    681..806     +  misc_feature   HIV-1 Ψ: packaging signal of human immunodeficiency virus type 1
    790..1128    +  CDS            HIV-1 gag (fragment): gag protein from human immunodeficiency virus 1; gag
   1303..1536    +  misc_feature   RRE: The Rev response element (RRE) of HIV-1 allows for Rev-dependent mRNA export from the nucleus to the cytoplasm.
   1913..2013    +  CDS            Rev (fragment): human immunodeficiency virus 1 (HIV-1) Rev protein; rev; enhances nuclear export of unspliced and incompletely spliced viral mRNAs
   2058..2175    +  misc_feature   cPPT/CTS: central polypurine tract and central termination sequence of HIV-1
   2223..3401    +  promoter       EF-1α promoter: strong constitutive promoter for human elongation factor EF-1α
   3422..3442    +  protein_bind   attB1: mutant version of attB; core recombination site for the Gateway® BP reaction BP Clonase™
   3448..6765    +  CDS            PDGFRB: PGFRB_HUMAN - Also known as PDGFR, PDGFR1. Experimental evidence at protein level: Swiss-Prot protein existence level 1. Tyrosine-protein kinase that acts as cell-surface receptor for homodimeric PDGFB and PDGFD and for heterodimers formed by PDGFA and PDGFB, and plays an essential role in the regulation of embryonic development, cell proliferation, survival, differentiation, chemotaxis and migration. Plays an essential role in blood vessel development by promoting proliferation, migration and recruitment of pericytes and smooth muscle cells to endothelial cells. Plays a role in the migration
   6770..6794    -  protein_bind   attB2: mutant version of attB; recombination site for the Gateway® BP reaction BP Clonase™
   6847..6888    +  CDS            V5 tag: epitope tag from simian virus 5
   7014..7476    +  misc_feature   IRES: internal ribosome entry site (IRES) of the encephalomyocarditis virus (EMCV)
   7490..8209    +  CDS            EGFP: the original enhanced GFP (Yang et al., 1996) mammalian codon-optimized
   8223..8811    +  misc_feature   WPRE: woodchuck hepatitis virus posttranscriptional regulatory element
   8819..8884    +  CDS            nef (fragment): NEF_HV1Z2 - Experimental evidence at protein level: Swiss-Prot protein existence level 1. Extracellular Nef protein targets CD4(+) T-lymphocytes for apoptosis by interacting with CXCR4 surface receptors. From Human immunodeficiency virus type 1 group M subtype D (isolate Z2/CDC-Z34) (HIV-1).
   8886..9119    +  LTR            3' LTR (ΔU3): self-inactivating 3' long terminal repeat (LTR) from HIV-1
   9324..9428    +  promoter       AmpR promoter: bla
   9429..10289   +  CDS            AmpR: β-lactamase; bla; confers resistance to ampicillin, carbenicillin, and related antibiotics
  10460..11048   +  rep_origin     ori: high-copy-number ColE1/pMB1/pBR322/pUC origin of replication
  11231..11285   +  CDS            lacI (fragment): lac repressor; lacI; The lac repressor binds to the lac operator to inhibit transcription in E. coli. This inhibition can be relieved by adding lactose or isopropyl-β-D-thiogalactopyranoside (IPTG).
  11291..11384   +  rep_origin     SV40 ori (fragment): SV40 origin of replication
  11409..11446   +  CDS            lacI (fragment): lac repressor; lacI; The lac repressor binds to the lac operator to inhibit transcription in E. coli. This inhibition can be relieved by adding lactose or isopropyl-β-D-thiogalactopyranoside (IPTG).
  11459..11480   +  protein_bind   CAP binding site: CAP binding activates transcription in the presence of cAMP. E. coli catabolite activator protein
  11495..11525   +  promoter       lac promoter: promoter for the E. coli lac operon
  11529..11551   +  protein_bind   lac operator (fragment): The lac repressor binds to the lac operator to inhibit transcription in E. coli. This inhibition can be relieved by adding lactose or isopropyl-β-D-thiogalactopyranoside (IPTG). lac repressor encoded by lacI
  11583..11666   +  polyA_signal   SV40 poly(A) signal (fragment): SV40 polyadenylation signal
  11833..329     +  CDS            nef (fragment) (across the origin): NEF_HV1BR - Experimental evidence at protein level: Swiss-Prot protein existence level 1. Extracellular Nef protein targets CD4(+) T-lymphocytes for apoptosis by interacting with CXCR4 surface receptors (PubMed:14990729). From Human immunodeficiency virus type 1 group M subtype B (isolate BRU/LAI) (HIV-1).
>Addgene plasmid #116770 | pHAGE-PDGFRB | addgene full sequence | sequence record 241419 | Addgene NGS Result
TGGAAGGGCTAATTCACTCCCAAAGAAGACAAGATATCCTTGATCTGTGGATCTACCACACACAAGGCTA
CTTCCCTGATTAGCAGAACTACACACCAGGGCCAGGGGTCAGATATCCACTGACCTTTGGATGGTGCTAC
AAGCTAGTACCAGTTGAGCCAGATAAGGTAGAAGAGGCCAATAAAGGAGAGAACACCAGCTTGTTACACC
CTGTGAGCCTGCATGGGATGGATGACCCGGAGAGAGAAGTGTTAGAGTGGAGGTTTGACAGCCGCCTAGC
ATTTCATCACGTGGCCCGAGAGCTGCATCCGGAGTACTTCAAGAACTGCTGATATCGAGCTTGCTACAAG
GGACTTTCCGCTGGGGACTTTCCAGGGAGGCGTGGCCTGGGCGGGACTGGGGAGTGGCGAGCCCTCAGAT
CCTGCATATAAGCAGCTGCTTTTTGCCTGTACTGGGTCTCTCTGGTTAGACCAGATCTGAGCCTGGGAGC
TCTCTGGCTAACTAGGGAACCCACTGCTTAAGCCTCAATAAAGCTTGCCTTGAGTGCTTCAAGTAGTGTG
TGCCCGTCTGTTGTGTGACTCTGGTAACTAGAGATCCCTCAGACCCTTTTAGTCAGTGTGGAAAATCTCT
AGCAGTGGCGCCCGAACAGGGACTTGAAAGCGAAAGGGAAACCAGAGGAGCTCTCTCGACGCAGGACTCG
GCTTGCTGAAGCGCGCACGGCAAGAGGCGAGGGGCGGCGACTGGTGAGTACGCCAAAAATTTTGACTAGC
GGAGGCTAGAAGGAGAGAGATGGGTGCGAGAGCGTCAGTATTAAGCGGGGGAGAATTAGATCGCGATGGG
AAAAAATTCGGTTAAGGCCAGGGGGAAAGAAAAAATATAAATTAAAACATATAGTATGGGCAAGCAGGGA
GCTAGAACGATTCGCAGTTAATCCTGGCCTGTTAGAAACATCAGAAGGCTGTAGACAAATACTGGGACAG
CTACAACCATCCCTTCAGACAGGATCAGAAGAACTTAGATCATTATATAATACAGTAGCAACCCTCTATT
GTGTGCATCAAAGGATAGAGATAAAAGACACCAAGGAAGCTTTAGACAAGATAGAGGAAGAGCAAAACAA
AAGTAAGACCACCGCACAGCAAGCGGCCGGCCGCTGATCTTCAGACCTGGAGGAGGAGATATGAGGGACA
ATTGGAGAAGTGAATTATATAAATATAAAGTAGTAAAAATTGAACCATTAGGAGTAGCACCCACCAAGGC
AAAGAGAAGAGTGGTGCAGAGAGAAAAAAGAGCAGTGGGAATAGGAGCTTTGTTCCTTGGGTTCTTGGGA
GCAGCAGGAAGCACTATGGGCGCAGCGTCAATGACGCTGACGGTACAGGCCAGACAATTATTGTCTGGTA
TAGTGCAGCAGCAGAACAATTTGCTGAGGGCTATTGAGGCGCAACAGCATCTGTTGCAACTCACAGTCTG
GGGCATCAAGCAGCTCCAGGCAAGAATCCTGGCTGTGGAAAGATACCTAAAGGATCAACAGCTCCTGGGG
ATTTGGGGTTGCTCTGGAAAACTCATTTGCACCACTGCTGTGCCTTGGAATGCTAGTTGGAGTAATAAAT
CTCTGGAACAGATTTGGAATCACACGACCTGGATGGAGTGGGACAGAGAAATTAACAATTACACAAGCTT
AATACACTCCTTAATTGAAGAATCGCAAAACCAGCAAGAAAAGAATGAACAAGAATTATTGGAATTAGAT
AAATGGGCAAGTTTGTGGAATTGGTTTAACATAACAAATTGGCTGTGGTATATAAAATTATTCATAATGA
TAGTAGGAGGCTTGGTAGGTTTAAGAATAGTTTTTGCTGTACTTTCTATAGTGAATAGAGTTAGGCAGGG
ATATTCACCATTATCGTTTCAGACCCACCTCCCAACCCCGAGGGGACCCGACAGGCCCGAAGGAATAGAA
GAAGAAGGTGGAGAGAGAGACAGAGACAGATCCATTCGATTAGTGAACGGATCTCGACGGTATCGCCGAA
TTCACAAATGGCAGTATTCATCCACAATTTTAAAAGAAAAGGGGGGATTGGGGGGTACAGTGCAGGGGAA
AGAATAGTAGACATAATAGCAACAGACATACAAACTAAAGAATTACAAAAACAAATTACAAAAATTCAAA
ATTTTCGGGTTTATTACAGGGACAGCAGAGATCCAGTTTGGACTAGTCGTGAGGCTCCGGTGCCCGTCAG
TGGGCAGAGCGCACATCGCCCACAGTCCCCGAGAAGTTGGGGGGAGGGGTCGGCAATTGAACCGGTGCCT
AGAGAAGGTGGCGCGGGGTAAACTGGGAAAGTGATGTCGTGTACTGGCTCCGCCTTTTTCCCGAGGGTGG
GGGAGAACCGTATATAAGTGCAGTAGTCGCCGTGAACGTTCTTTTTCGCAACGGGTTTGCCGCCAGAACA
CAGGTAAGTGCCGTGTGTGGTTCCCGCGGGCCTGGCCTCTTTACGGGTTATGGCCCTTGCGTGCCTTGAA
TTACTTCCACCTGGCTGCAGTACGTGATTCTTGATCCCGAGCTTCGGGTTGGAAGTGGGTGGGAGAGTTC
GAGGCCTTGCGCTTAAGGAGCCCCTTCGCCTCGTGCTTGAGTTGAGGCCTGGCCTGGGCGCTGGGGCCGC
CGCGTGCGAATCTGGTGGCACCTTCGCGCCTGTCTCGCTGCTTTCGATAAGTCTCTAGCCATTTAAAATT
TTTGATGACCTGCTGCGACGCTTTTTTTCTGGCAAGATAGTCTTGTAAATGCGGGCCAAGATCTGCACAC
TGGTATTTCGGTTTTTGGGGCCGCGGGCGGCGACGGGGCCCGTGCGTCCCAGCGCACATGTTCGGCGAGG
CGGGGCCTGCGAGCGCGGCCACCGAGAATCGGACGGGGGTAGTCTCAAGCTGGCCGGCCTGCTCTGGTGC
CTGGCCTCGCGCCGCCGTGTATCGCCCCGCCCTGGGCGGCAAGGCTGGCCCGGTCGGCACCAGTTGCGTG
AGCGGAAAGATGGCCGCTTCCCGGCCCTGCTGCAGGGAGCTCAAAATGGAGGACGCGGCGCTCGGGAGAG
CGGGCGGGTGAGTCACCCACACAAAGGAAAAGGGCCTTTCCGTCCTCAGCCGTCGCTTCATGTGACTCCA
CGGAGTACCGGGCGCCGTCCAGGCACCTCGATTAGTTCTCGAGCTTTTGGAGTACGTCGTCTTTAGGTTG
GGGGGAGGGGTTTTATGCGATGGAGTTTCCCCACACTGAGTGGGTGGAGACTGAAGTTAGGCCAGCTTGG
CACTTGATGTAATTCTCCTTGGAATTTGCCCTTTTTGAGTTTGGATCTTGGTTCATTCTCAAGCCTCAGA
CAGTGGTTCAAAGTTTTTTTCTTCCATTTCAGGTGTCGTGAAGCGGCCCTGCAGATATCAACAAGTTTGT
ACAAAAAAGCAGGCACCATGCGGCTTCCGGGTGCGATGCCAGCTCTGGCCCTCAAAGGCGAGCTGCTGTT
GCTGTCTCTCCTGTTACTTCTGGAACCACAGATCTCTCAGGGCCTGGTCGTCACACCCCCGGGGCCAGAG
CTTGTCCTCAATGTCTCCAGCACCTTCGTTCTGACCTGCTCGGGTTCAGCTCCGGTGGTGTGGGAACGGA
TGTCCCAGGAGCCCCCACAGGAAATGGCCAAGGCCCAGGATGGCACCTTCTCCAGCGTGCTCACACTGAC
CAACCTCACTGGGCTAGACACGGGAGAATACTTTTGCACCCACAATGACTCCCGTGGACTGGAGACCGAT
GAGCGGAAACGGCTCTACATCTTTGTGCCAGATCCCACCGTGGGCTTCCTCCCTAATGATGCCGAGGAAC
TATTCATCTTTCTCACGGAAATAACTGAGATCACCATTCCATGCCGAGTAACAGACCCACAGCTGGTGGT
GACACTGCACGAGAAGAAAGGGGACGTTGCACTGCCTGTCCCCTATGATCACCAACGTGGCTTTTTTGGT
ATCTTTGAGGACAGAAGCTACATCTGCAAAACCACCATTGGGGACAGGGAGGTGGATTCTGATGCCTACT
ATGTCTACAGACTCCAGGTGTCATCCATCAACGTCTCTGTGAACGCAGTGCAGACTGTGGTCCGCCAGGG
TGAGAACATCACCCTCATGTGCATTGTGATCGGGAATGAGGTGGTCAACTTCGAGTGGACATACCCCCGC
AAAGAAAGTGGGCGGCTGGTGGAGCCGGTGACTGACTTCCTCTTGGATATGCCTTACCACATCCGCTCCA
TCCTGCACATCCCCAGTGCCGAGTTAGAAGACTCGGGGACCTACACCTGCAATGTGACGGAGAGTGTGAA
TGACCATCAGGATGAAAAGGCCATCAACATCACCGTGGTTGAGAGCGGCTACGTGCGGCTCCTGGGAGAG
GTGGGCACACTACAATTTGCTGAGCTGCATCGGAGCCGGACACTGCAGGTAGTGTTCGAGGCCTACCCAC
CGCCCACTGTCCTGTGGTTCAAAGACAACCGCACCCTGGGCGACTCCAGCGCTGGCGAAATCGCCCTGTC
CACGCGCAACGTGTCGGAGACCCGGTATGTGTCAGAGCTGACACTGGTTCGCGTGAAGGTGGCAGAGGCT
GGCCACTACACCATGCGGGCCTTCCATGAGGATGCTGAGGTCCAGCTCTCCTTCCAGCTACAGATCAATG
TCCCTGTCCGAGTGCTGGAGCTAAGTGAGAGCCACCCTGACAGTGGGGAACAGACAGTCCGCTGTCGTGG
CCGGGGCATGCCCCAGCCGAACATCATCTGGTCTGCCTGCAGAGACCTCAAAAGGTGTCCACGTGAGCTG
CCGCCCACGCTGCTGGGGAACAGTTCCGAAGAGGAGAGCCAGCTGGAGACTAACGTGACGTACTGGGAGG
AGGAGCAGGAGTTTGAGGTGGTGAGCACACTGCGTCTGCAGCACGTGGATCGGCCACTGTCGGTGCGCTG
CACGCTGCGCAACGCTGTGGGCCAGGACACGCAGGAGGTCATCGTGGTGCCACACTCCTTGCCCTTTAAG
GTGGTGGTGATCTCAGCCATCCTGGCCCTGGTGGTGCTCACCATCATCTCCCTTATCATCCTCATCATGC
TTTGGCAGAAGAAGCCACGTTACGAGATCCGATGGAAGGTGATTGAGTCTGTGAGCTCTGACGGCCATGA
GTACATCTACGTGGACCCCATGCAGCTGCCCTATGACTCCACGTGGGAGCTGCCGCGGGACCAGCTTGTG
CTGGGACGCACCCTCGGCTCTGGGGCCTTTGGGCAGGTGGTGGAGGCCACGGCTCATGGCCTGAGCCATT
CTCAGGCCACGATGAAAGTGGCCGTCAAGATGCTTAAATCCACAGCCCGCAGCAGTGAGAAGCAAGCCCT
TATGTCGGAGCTGAAGATCATGAGTCACCTTGGGCCCCACCTGAACGTGGTCAACCTGTTGGGGGCCTGC
ACCAAAGGAGGACCCATCTATATCATCACTGAGTACTGCCGCTACGGAGACCTGGTGGACTACCTGCACC
GCAACAAACACACCTTCCTGCAGCACCACTCCGACAAGCGCCGCCCGCCCAGCGCGGAGCTCTACAGCAA
TGCTCTGCCCGTTGGGCTCCCCCTGCCCAGCCATGTGTCCTTGACCGGGGAGAGCGACGGTGGCTACATG
GACATGAGCAAGGACGAGTCGGTGGACTATGTGCCCATGCTGGACATGAAAGGAGACGTCAAATATGCAG
ACATCGAGTCCTCCAACTACATGGCCCCTTACGATAACTACGTTCCCTCTGCCCCTGAGAGGACCTGCCG
AGCAACTTTGATCAACGAGTCTCCAGTGCTAAGCTACATGGACCTCGTGGGCTTCAGCTACCAGGTGGCC
AATGGCATGGAGTTTCTGGCCTCCAAGAACTGCGTCCACAGAGACCTGGCGGCTAGGAACGTGCTCATCT
GTGAAGGCAAGCTGGTCAAGATCTGTGACTTTGGCCTGGCTCGAGACATCATGCGGGACTCGAATTACAT
CTCCAAAGGCAGCACCTTTTTGCCTTTAAAGTGGATGGCTCCGGAGAGCATCTTCAACAGCCTCTACACC
ACCCTGAGCGACGTGTGGTCCTTCGGGATCCTGCTCTGGGAGATCTTCACCTTGGGTGGCACCCCTTACC
CAGAGCTGCCCATGAACGAGCAGTTCTACAATGCCATCAAACGGGGTTACCGCATGGCCCAGCCTGCCCA
TGCCTCCGACGAGATCTATGAGATCATGCAGAAGTGCTGGGAAGAGAAGTTTGAGATTCGGCCCCCCTTC
TCCCAGCTGGTGCTGCTTCTCGAGAGACTGTTGGGCGAAGGTTACAAAAAGAAGTACCAGCAGGTGGATG
AGGAGTTTCTGAGGAGTGACCACCCAGCCATCCTTCGGTCCCAGGCCCGCTTGCCTGGGTTCCATGGCCT
CCGATCTCCCCTGGACACCAGCTCCGTCCTCTATACTGCCGTGCAGCCCAATGAGGGTGACAACGACTAT
ATCATCCCCCTGCCTGACCCCAAACCCGAGGTTGCTGACGAGGGCCCACTGGAGGGTTCCCCCAGCCTAG
CCAGCTCCACCCTGAATGAAGTCAACACCTCCTCAACCATCTCCTGTGACAGCCCCCTGGAGCCCCAGGA
CGAACCAGAGCCAGAGCCCCAGCTTGAGCTCCAGGTGGAGCCGGAGCCAGAGCTGGAACAGTTGCCGGAT
TCGGGGTGCCCTGCGCCTCGGGCGGAAGCAGAGGATAGCTTCCTGTAGAACCCAGCTTTCTTGTACAAAG
TGGTTGATATCCAGCACAGTGGCGGCCGCTCGAGTCTAGAGGGCCCGCGGTTCGAAGGTAAGCCTATCCC
TAACCCTCTCCTCGGTCTCGATTCTACGCGTACCGGTTAGTAATGAGATCCCTCCCCCCCCCCTAACGTT
ACTGGCCGAAGCCGCTTGGAATAAGGCCGGTGTGCGTTTGTCTATATGTTATTTTCCACCATATTGCCGT
CTTTTGGCAATGTGAGGGCCCGGAAACCTGGCCCTGTCTTCTTGACGAGCATTCCTAGGGGTCTTTCCCC
TCTCGCCAAAGGAATGCAAGGTCTGTTGAATGTCGTGAAGGAAGCAGTTCCTCTGGAAGCTTCTTGAAGA
CAAACAACGTCTGTAGCGACCCTTTGCAGGCAGCGGAACCCCCCACCTGGCGACAGGTGCCTCTGCGGCC
AAAAGCCACGTGTATAAGATACACCTGCAAAGGCGGCACAACCCCAGTGCCACGTTGTGAGTTGGATAGT
TGTGGAAAGAGTCAAATGGCTCTCCTCAAGCGTATTCAACAAGGGGCTGAAGGATGCCCAGAAGGTACCC
CATTGTATGGGATCTGATCTGGGGCCTCGGTGCACATGCTTTACATGTGTTTAGTCGAGGTTAAAAAAAC
GTCTAGGCCCCCCGAACCACGGGGACGTGGTTTTCCTTTGAAAAACACGATGATAATATGGCCACACATA
TGGTGAGCAAGGGCGAGGAGCTGTTCACCGGGGTGGTGCCCATCCTGGTCGAGCTGGACGGCGACGTAAA
CGGCCACAAGTTCAGCGTGTCCGGCGAGGGCGAGGGCGATGCCACCTACGGCAAGCTGACCCTGAAGTTC
ATCTGCACCACCGGCAAGCTGCCCGTGCCCTGGCCCACCCTCGTGACCACCCTGACCTACGGCGTGCAGT
GCTTCAGCCGCTACCCCGACCACATGAAGCAGCACGACTTCTTCAAGTCCGCCATGCCCGAAGGCTACGT
CCAGGAGCGCACCATCTTCTTCAAGGACGACGGCAACTACAAGACCCGCGCCGAGGTGAAGTTCGAGGGC
GACACCCTGGTGAACCGCATCGAGCTGAAGGGCATCGACTTCAAGGAGGACGGCAACATCCTGGGGCACA
AGCTGGAGTACAACTACAACAGCCACAACGTCTATATCATGGCCGACAAGCAGAAGAACGGCATCAAGGT
GAACTTCAAGATCCGCCACAACATCGAGGACGGCAGCGTGCAGCTCGCCGACCACTACCAGCAGAACACC
CCCATCGGCGACGGCCCCGTGCTGCTGCCCGACAACCACTACCTGAGCACCCAGTCCGCCCTGAGCAAAG
ACCCCAACGAGAAGCGCGATCACATGGTCCTGCTGGAGTTCGTGACCGCCGCCGGGATCACTCTCGGCAT
GGACGAGCTGTACAAGTAAATCGATAGATCCTAATCAACCTCTGGATTACAAAATTTGTGAAAGATTGAC
TGGTATTCTTAACTATGTTGCTCCTTTTACGCTATGTGGATACGCTGCTTTAATGCCTTTGTATCATGCT
ATTGCTTCCCGTATGGCTTTCATTTTCTCCTCCTTGTATAAATCCTGGTTGCTGTCTCTTTATGAGGAGT
TGTGGCCCGTTGTCAGGCAACGTGGCGTGGTGTGCACTGTGTTTGCTGACGCAACCCCCACTGGTTGGGG
CATTGCCACCACCTGTCAGCTCCTTTCCGGGACTTTCGCTTTCCCCCTCCCTATTGCCACGGCGGAACTC
ATCGCCGCCTGCCTTGCCCGCTGCTGGACAGGGGCTCGGCTGTTGGGCACTGACAATTCCGTGGTGTTGT
CGGGGAAATCATCGTCCTTTCCTTGGCTGCTCGCCTGTGTTGCCACCTGGATTCTGCGCGGGACGTCCTT
CTGCTACGTCCCTTCGGCCCTCAATCCAGCGGACCTTCCTTCCCGCGGCCTGCTGCCGGCTCTGCGGCCT
CTTCCGCGTCTTCGCCTTCGCCCTCAGACGAGTCGGATCTCCCTTTGGGCCGCCTCCCCGCCTGAGATCC
TTTAAGACCAATGACTTACAAGGCAGCTGTAGATCTTAGCCACTTTTTAAAAGAAAAGGGGGGACTGGAA
GGGCTAATTCACTCCCAACGAAGACAAGATCTGCTTTTTGCTTGTACTGGGTCTCTCTGGTTAGACCAGA
TCTGAGCCTGGGAGCTCTCTGGCTAACTAGGGAACCCACTGCTTAAGCCTCAATAAAGCTTGCCTTGAGT
GCTTCAAGTAGTGTGTGCCCGTCTGTTGTGTGACTCTGGTAACTAGAGATCCCTCAGACCCTTTTAGTCA
GTGTGGAAAATCTCTAGCAGTAGTAGTTCATGTCATCTTATTATTCAGTATTTATAACTTGCAAAGAAAT
GAATATCAGAGAGTGAGAGGCCCGGGTTAATTAAGGAAAGGGCTAGATCATTCTTGAAGACGAAAGGGCC
TCGTGATACGCCTATTTTTATAGGTTAATGTCATGATAATAATGGTTTCTTAGACGTCAGGTGGCACTTT
TCGGGGAAATGTGCGCGGAACCCCTATTTGTTTATTTTTCTAAATACATTCAAATATGTATCCGCTCATG
AGACAATAACCCTGATAAATGCTTCAATAATATTGAAAAAGGAAGAGTATGAGTATTCAACATTTCCGTG
TCGCCCTTATTCCCTTTTTTGCGGCATTTTGCCTTCCTGTTTTTGCTCACCCAGAAACGCTGGTGAAAGT
AAAAGATGCTGAAGATCAGTTGGGTGCACGAGTGGGTTACATCGAACTGGATCTCAACAGCGGTAAGATC
CTTGAGAGTTTTCGCCCCGAAGAACGTTTTCCAATGATGAGCACTTTTAAAGTTCTGCTATGTGGCGCGG
TATTATCCCGTGTTGACGCCGGGCAAGAGCAACTCGGTCGCCGCATACACTATTCTCAGAATGACTTGGT
TGAGTACTCACCAGTCACAGAAAAGCATCTTACGGATGGCATGACAGTAAGAGAATTATGCAGTGCTGCC
ATAACCATGAGTGATAACACTGCGGCCAACTTACTTCTGACAACGATCGGAGGACCGAAGGAGCTAACCG
CTTTTTTGCACAACATGGGGGATCATGTAACTCGCCTTGATCGTTGGGAACCGGAGCTGAATGAAGCCAT
ACCAAACGACGAGCGTGACACCACGATGCCTGTAGCAATGGCAACAACGTTGCGCAAACTATTAACTGGC
GAACTACTTACTCTAGCTTCCCGGCAACAATTAATAGACTGGATGGAGGCGGATAAAGTTGCAGGACCAC
TTCTGCGCTCGGCCCTTCCGGCTGGCTGGTTTATTGCTGATAAATCTGGAGCCGGTGAGCGTGGGTCTCG
CGGTATCATTGCAGCACTGGGGCCAGATGGTAAGCCCTCCCGTATCGTAGTTATCTACACGACGGGGAGT
CAGGCAACTATGGATGAACGAAATAGACAGATCGCTGAGATAGGTGCCTCACTGATTAAGCATTGGTAAC
TGTCAGACCAAGTTTACTCATATATACTTTAGATTGATTTAAAACTTCATTTTTAATTTAAAAGGATCTA
GGTGAAGATCCTTTTTGATAATCTCATGACCAAAATCCCTTAACGTGAGTTTTCGTTCCACTGAGCGTCA
GACCCCGTAGAAAAGATCAAAGGATCTTCTTGAGATCCTTTTTTTCTGCGCGTAATCTGCTGCTTGCAAA
CAAAAAAACCACCGCTACCAGCGGTGGTTTGTTTGCCGGATCAAGAGCTACCAACTCTTTTTCCGAAGGT
AACTGGCTTCAGCAGAGCGCAGATACCAAATACTGTTCTTCTAGTGTAGCCGTAGTTAGGCCACCACTTC
AAGAACTCTGTAGCACCGCCTACATACCTCGCTCTGCTAATCCTGTTACCAGTGGCTGCTGCCAGTGGCG
ATAAGTCGTGTCTTACCGGGTTGGACTCAAGACGATAGTTACCGGATAAGGCGCAGCGGTCGGGCTGAAC
GGGGGGTTCGTGCACACAGCCCAGCTTGGAGCGAACGACCTACACCGAACTGAGATACCTACAGCGTGAG
CTATGAGAAAGCGCCACGCTTCCCGAAGGGAGAAAGGCGGACAGGTATCCGGTAAGCGGCAGGGTCGGAA
CAGGAGAGCGCACGAGGGAGCTTCCAGGGGGAAACGCCTGGTATCTTTATAGTCCTGTCGGGTTTCGCCA
CCTCTGACTTGAGCGTCGATTTTTGTGATGCTCGTCAGGGGGGCGGAGCCTATGGAAAAACGCCAGCAAC
GCGGCCTTTTTACGGTTCCTGGCCTTTTGCTGGCCTTTTGCTCACATGTTCTTTCCTGCGTTATCCCCTG
ATTCTGTGGATAACCGTATTACCGCCTTTGAGTGAGCTGATACCGCTCGCCGCAGCCGAACGACCGAGCG
CAGCGAGTCAGTGAGCGAGGAAGCGGAAGAGCGCCCAATACGCAAACCGCCTCTCCCCGCGCGTTGGCCG
ATTCATTAATGCAGCAAGCTCATGGCTGACTAATTTTTTTTATTTATGCAGAGGCCGAGGCCGCCTCGGC
CTCTGAGCTATTCCAGAAGTAGTGAGGAGGCTTTTTTGGAGGCCTAGGCTTTTGCAAAAAGCTCCCCGTG
GCACGACAGGTTTCCCGACTGGAAAGCGGGCAGTGAGCGCAACGCAATTAATGTGAGTTAGCTCACTCAT
TAGGCACCCCAGGCTTTACACTTTATGCTTCCGGCTCGTATGTTGTGTGGAATTGTGAGCGGATAACAAT
TTCACACAGGAAACAGCTATGACATGATTACGAATTTCACAAATAAAGCATTTTTTTCACTGCATTCTAG
TTGTGGTTTGTCCAAACTCATCAATGTATCTTATCATGTCTGGATCAACTGGATAACTCAAGCTAACCAA
AATCATCCCAAACTTCCCACCCCATACCCTATTACCACTGCCAATTACCTGTGGTTTCATTTACTCTAAA
CCTGTGATTCCTCTGAATTATTTTCATTTTAAAGAAATTGTATTTGTTAAATATGTACTACAAACTTAGT
AGT
