>Addgene plasmid #116770 | pHAGE-PDGFRB | depositor partial sequence | sequence record 219646 | insert
ATGCGGCTTCCGGGTGCGATGCCAGCTCTGGCCCTCAAAGGCGAGCTGCTGTTGCTGTCTCTCCTGTTAC
TTCTGGAACCACAGATCTCTCAGGGCCTGGTCGTCACACCCCCGGGGCCAGAGCTTGTCCTCAATGTCTC
CAGCACCTTCGTTCTGACCTGCTCGGGTTCAGCTCCGGTGGTGTGGGAACGGATGTCCCAGGAGCCCCCA
CAGGAAATGGCCAAGGCCCAGGATGGCACCTTCTCCAGCGTGCTCACACTGACCAACCTCACTGGGCTAG
ACACGGGAGAATACTTTTGCACCCACAATGACTCCCGTGGACTGGAGACCGATGAGCGGAAACGGCTCTA
CATCTTTGTGCCAGATCCCACCGTGGGCTTCCTCCCTAATGATGCCGAGGAACTATTCATCTTTCTCACG
GAAATAACTGAGATCACCATTCCATGCCGAGTAACAGACCCACAGCTGGTGGTGACACTGCACGAGAAGA
AAGGGGACGTTGCACTGCCTGTCCCCTATGATCACCAACGTGGCTTTTTTGGTATCTTTGAGGACAGAAG
CTACATCTGCAAAACCACCATTGGGGACAGGGAGGTGGATTCTGATGCCTACTATGTCTACAGACTCCAG
GTGTCATCCATCAACGTCTCTGTGAACGCAGTGCAGACTGTGGTCCGCCAGGGTGAGAACATCACCCTCA
TGTGCATTGTGATCGGGAATGAGGTGGTCAACTTCGAGTGGACATACCCCCGCAAAGAAAGTGGGCGGCT
GGTGGAGCCGGTGACTGACTTCCTCTTGGATATGCCTTACCACATCCGCTCCATCCTGCACATCCCCAGT
GCCGAGTTAGAAGACTCGGGGACCTACACCTGCAATGTGACGGAGAGTGTGAATGACCATCAGGATGAAA
AGGCCATCAACATCACCGTGGTTGAGAGCGGCTACGTGCGGCTCCTGGGAGAGGTGGGCACACTACAATT
TGCTGAGCTGCATCGGAGCCGGACACTGCAGGTAGTGTTCGAGGCCTACCCACCGCCCACTGTCCTGTGG
TTCAAAGACAACCGCACCCTGGGCGACTCCAGCGCTGGCGAAATCGCCCTGTCCACGCGCAACGTGTCGG
AGACCCGGTATGTGTCAGAGCTGACACTGGTTCGCGTGAAGGTGGCAGAGGCTGGCCACTACACCATGCG
GGCCTTCCATGAGGATGCTGAGGTCCAGCTCTCCTTCCAGCTACAGATCAATGTCCCTGTCCGAGTGCTG
GAGCTAAGTGAGAGCCACCCTGACAGTGGGGAACAGACAGTCCGCTGTCGTGGCCGGGGCATGCCCCAGC
CGAACATCATCTGGTCTGCCTGCAGAGACCTCAAAAGGTGTCCACGTGAGCTGCCGCCCACGCTGCTGGG
GAACAGTTCCGAAGAGGAGAGCCAGCTGGAGACTAACGTGACGTACTGGGAGGAGGAGCAGGAGTTTGAG
GTGGTGAGCACACTGCGTCTGCAGCACGTGGATCGGCCACTGTCGGTGCGCTGCACGCTGCGCAACGCTG
TGGGCCAGGACACGCAGGAGGTCATCGTGGTGCCACACTCCTTGCCCTTTAAGGTGGTGGTGATCTCAGC
CATCCTGGCCCTGGTGGTGCTCACCATCATCTCCCTTATCATCCTCATCATGCTTTGGCAGAAGAAGCCA
CGTTACGAGATCCGATGGAAGGTGATTGAGTCTGTGAGCTCTGACGGCCATGAGTACATCTACGTGGACC
CCATGCAGCTGCCCTATGACTCCACGTGGGAGCTGCCGCGGGACCAGCTTGTGCTGGGACGCACCCTCGG
CTCTGGGGCCTTTGGGCAGGTGGTGGAGGCCACGGCTCATGGCCTGAGCCATTCTCAGGCCACGATGAAA
GTGGCCGTCAAGATGCTTAAATCCACAGCCCGCAGCAGTGAGAAGCAAGCCCTTATGTCGGAGCTGAAGA
TCATGAGTCACCTTGGGCCCCACCTGAACGTGGTCAACCTGTTGGGGGCCTGCACCAAAGGAGGACCCAT
CTATATCATCACTGAGTACTGCCGCTACGGAGACCTGGTGGACTACCTGCACCGCAACAAACACACCTTC
CTGCAGCACCACTCCGACAAGCGCCGCCCGCCCAGCGCGGAGCTCTACAGCAATGCTCTGCCCGTTGGGC
TCCCCCTGCCCAGCCATGTGTCCTTGACCGGGGAGAGCGACGGTGGCTACATGGACATGAGCAAGGACGA
GTCGGTGGACTATGTGCCCATGCTGGACATGAAAGGAGACGTCAAATATGCAGACATCGAGTCCTCCAAC
TACATGGCCCCTTACGATAACTACGTTCCCTCTGCCCCTGAGAGGACCTGCCGAGCAACTTTGATCAACG
AGTCTCCAGTGCTAAGCTACATGGACCTCGTGGGCTTCAGCTACCAGGTGGCCAATGGCATGGAGTTTCT
GGCCTCCAAGAACTGCGTCCACAGAGACCTGGCGGCTAGGAACGTGCTCATCTGTGAAGGCAAGCTGGTC
AAGATCTGTGACTTTGGCCTGGCTCGAGACATCATGCGGGACTCGAATTACATCTCCAAAGGCAGCACCT
TTTTGCCTTTAAAGTGGATGGCTCCGGAGAGCATCTTCAACAGCCTCTACACCACCCTGAGCGACGTGTG
GTCCTTCGGGATCCTGCTCTGGGAGATCTTCACCTTGGGTGGCACCCCTTACCCAGAGCTGCCCATGAAC
GAGCAGTTCTACAATGCCATCAAACGGGGTTACCGCATGGCCCAGCCTGCCCATGCCTCCGACGAGATCT
ATGAGATCATGCAGAAGTGCTGGGAAGAGAAGTTTGAGATTCGGCCCCCCTTCTCCCAGCTGGTGCTGCT
TCTCGAGAGACTGTTGGGCGAAGGTTACAAAAAGAAGTACCAGCAGGTGGATGAGGAGTTTCTGAGGAGT
GACCACCCAGCCATCCTTCGGTCCCAGGCCCGCTTGCCTGGGTTCCATGGCCTCCGATCTCCCCTGGACA
CCAGCTCCGTCCTCTATACTGCCGTGCAGCCCAATGAGGGTGACAACGACTATATCATCCCCCTGCCTGA
CCCCAAACCCGAGGTTGCTGACGAGGGCCCACTGGAGGGTTCCCCCAGCCTAGCCAGCTCCACCCTGAAT
GAAGTCAACACCTCCTCAACCATCTCCTGTGACAGCCCCCTGGAGCCCCAGGACGAACCAGAGCCAGAGC
CCCAGCTTGAGCTCCAGGTGGAGCCGGAGCCAGAGCTGGAACAGTTGCCGGATTCGGGGTGCCCTGCGCC
TCGGGCGGAAGCAGAGGATAGCTTCCTGTAG
